Addgene plasmid #66426: MAS1L-Tango
Purpose: Expression of G protein-coupled receptors for PRESTO-Tango: parallel receptorome expression and screening via transcriptional output, with transcriptional activation following arrestin translocation
Depositing lab: Bryan Roth. Depositing organization: University of North Carolina at Chapel Hill. Publication: PRESTO-Tango as an open-source resource for interrogation of the druggable human GPCRome. Kroeze WK, Sassano MF, Huang XP, Lansu K, McCorvy JD, Giguere PM, Sciaky N, Roth BL. Nat Struct Mol Biol. 2015 May;22(5):362-9. doi: 10.1038/nsmb.3014. Epub 2015 Apr 20. PubMed 25895059.
Backbone
  Vector backbone: empty Tango
  Backbone size w/o insert (bp): 6632
  Vector type: Mammalian Expression
  Selectable markers: Neomycin (select with G418)
Growth in bacteria
  Bacterial resistance: Ampicillin, 100 μg/mL
  Growth temperature: 37°C
  Growth strain: DH5alpha
  Copy number: High Copy
Gene/Insert
  Gene/Insert name: MAS1L
  Species: H. sapiens (human)
  Insert size (bp): 1134
  Entrez Gene: MAS1L (a.k.a. MAS-L, MRG, dJ994E9.2)
  Promoter: CMV
  Tag / fusion protein: FLAG (N terminal on backbone)
  Cloning method: Restriction Enzyme; 5′ cloning site NotI (not destroyed); 3′ cloning site XhoI (unknown if destroyed)
  Sequencing primers: 5′ CMV-F; 3′ Tet-R
Terms and licenses: Academic/Nonprofit Terms; Industry Terms: Not Available to Industry
Depositor comments: Please note: Most of the PRESTO-Tango vectors do not contain the XhoI cut site downstream of the tTA sequence and instead carry an XbaI site. If you need to perform an XhoI digest we recommend sequencing with a forward primer at the C-terminus of tTA to determine which of the two sites is present. Suggested primer: 5-gagctccacttagacggcgagg-3. Original backbone was pcDNA3.1(+). These plasmids were generated as part of the Illuminating the Druggable Genome (IDG) program sponsored by the NIH Common Fund. The goal of this program is to identify, gather, and distribute information and resources for proteins that currently are not well-studied yet belong to commonly drug-targeted protein families: protein kinases, non-olfactory G-protein coupled receptors (GPCRs), and ion channels. The IDG program is designed to develop fundamental research tools for understudied proteins, elucidate their function, and disseminate the IDG-related resources and data to the greater scientific community.
How to cite: MAS1L-Tango was a gift from Bryan Roth (Addgene plasmid # 66426 ; http://n2t.net/addgene:66426 ; RRID:Addgene_66426)
