[The description below was written by a language model from this plasmid's Addgene catalogue record.]
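Description:
MAS1L-Tango is a mammalian expression plasmid from the PRESTO-Tango collection, a set of G protein-coupled receptor constructs built to screen receptor activation in parallel through a transcriptional readout. It is based on an "empty Tango" backbone of about 6.6 kb that was itself derived from pcDNA3.1(+). The plasmid is maintained at high copy in E. coli under ampicillin selection, and it carries a neomycin resistance marker, so transfected mammalian cells can be selected with G418.

The insert is the human MAS1L coding sequence (about 1.1 kb), which encodes a MAS-related, poorly characterised GPCR. It is expressed from the CMV promoter with an N-terminal FLAG tag supplied by the backbone, which allows detection of the receptor. The depositor's comments place a tTA (tetracycline transactivator) sequence downstream of the receptor, consistent with the Tango design. In that design, agonist-driven arrestin translocation to the receptor leads to release of the fused transactivator, which then drives a reporter gene. The record does not itemise the other Tango modules, such as the protease cleavage site or any added C-terminal tail, and no feature table is provided to confirm them.

The receptor was cloned using NotI at the 5′ end and nominally XhoI at the 3′ end. The depositor cautions that most vectors in this series carry an XbaI site rather than XhoI downstream of tTA, so the 3′ site should be verified by sequencing. The construct was produced under a programme aimed at understudied druggable proteins. Its typical use is arrestin-recruitment screening for ligands of this orphan-type receptor, independent of its G protein coupling.
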