>Addgene plasmid #66426 | MAS1L-Tango | depositor partial sequence | sequence record 113465 | empty Tango
GACGGATCGGGAGATCTCCCGATCCCCTATGGTGCACTCTCAGTACAATCTGCTCTGATGCCGCATAGTT
AAGCCAGTATCTGCTCCCTGCTTGTGTGTTGGAGGTCGCTGAGTAGTGCGCGAGCAAAATTTAAGCTACA
ACAAGGCAAGGCTTGACCGACAATTGCATGAAGAATCTGCTTAGGGTTAGGCGTTTTGCGCTGCTTCGCG
ATGTACGGGCCAGATATACGCGTTGACATTGATTATTGACTAGTTATTAATAGTAATCAATTACGGGGTC
ATTAGTTCATAGCCCATATATGGAGTTCCGCGTTACATAACTTACGGTAAATGGCCCGCCTGGCTGACCG
CCCAACGACCCCCGCCCATTGACGTCAATAATGACGTATGTTCCCATAGTAACGCCAATAGGGACTTTCC
ATTGACGTCAATGGGTGGAGTATTTACGGTAAACTGCCCACTTGGCAGTACATCAAGTGTATCATATGCC
AAGTACGCCCCCTATTGACGTCAATGACGGTAAATGGCCCGCCTGGCATTATGCCCAGTACATGACCTTA
TGGGACTTTCCTACTTGGCAGTACATCTACGTATTAGTCATCGCTATTACCATGGTGATGCGGTTTTGGC
AGTACATCAATGGGCGTGGATAGCGGTTTGACTCACGGGGATTTCCAAGTCTCCACCCCATTGACGTCAA
TGGGAGTTTGTTTTGGCACCAAAATCAACGGGACTTTCCAAAATGTCGTAACAACTCCGCCCCATTGACG
CAAATGGGCGGTAGGCGTGTACGGTGGGAGGTCTATATAAGCAGAGCTCTCTGGCTAACTAGAGAACCCA
CTGCTTACTGGCTTATCGAAATTAATACGACTCACTATAGGGAGACCCAAGCTGGCTAGCGTTTAAACTT
AAGCTTGGTACCGAGCTCGGATCCACTAGTCCAGTGTGGTGGAATTCTGCAGATATCCAGCACAGTGGCG
GCCGCGCCACCATGAAGACGATCATCGCCCTGAGCTACATCTTCTGCCTGGTATTCGCCGACTACAAGGA
CGATGATGACGCCAGCATCGATACCGGTGGACGCACCCCACCCAGCCTGGGTCCCCAAGATGAGTCCTGC
ACCACCGCCAGCTCCTCCCTGGCCAAGGACACTTCATCGACCGGTGAGAACCTGTACTTCCAGCTAAGAT
TAGATAAAAGTAAAGTGATTAACAGCGCATTAGAGCTGCTTAATGAGGTCGGAATCGAAGGTTTAACAAC
CCGTAAACTCGCCCAGAAGCTAGGTGTAGAGCAGCCTACATTGTATTGGCATGTAAAAAATAAGCGGGCT
TTGCTCGACGCCTTAGCCATTGAGATGTTAGATAGGCACCATACTCACTTTTGCCCTTTAGAAGGGGAAA
GCTGGCAAGATTTTTTACGTAATAACGCTAAAAGTTTTAGATGTGCTTTACTAAGTCATCGCGATGGAGC
AAAAGTACATTTAGGTACACGGCCTACAGAAAAACAGTATGAAACTCTCGAAAATCAATTAGCCTTTTTA
TGCCAACAAGGTTTTTCACTAGAGAATGCATTATATGCACTCAGCGCTGTGGGGCATTTTACTTTAGGTT
GCGTATTGGAAGATCAAGAGCATCAAGTCGCTAAAGAAGAAAGGGAAACACCTACTACTGATAGTATGCC
GCCATTATTACGACAAGCTATCGAATTATTTGATCACCAAGGTGCAGAGCCAGCCTTCTTATTCGGCCTT
GAATTGATCATATGCGGATTAGAAAAACAACTTAAATGTGAAAGTGGGTCCGCGTACAGCCGCGCGCGTA
CGAAAAACAATTACGGGTCTACCATCGAGGGCCTGCTCGATCTCCCGGACGACGACGCCCCCGAAGAGGC
GGGGCTGGCGGCTCCGCGCCTGTCCTTTCTCCCCGCGGGACACACGCGCAGACTGTCGACGGCCCCCCCG
ACCGATGTCAGCCTGGGGGACGAGCTCCACTTAGACGGCGAGGACGTGGCGATGGCGCATGCCGACGCGC
TAGACGATTTCGATCTGGACATGTTGGGGGACGGGGATTCCCCGGGTCCGGGATTTACCCCCCACGACTC
CGCCCCCTACGGCGCTCTGGATATGGCCGACTTCGAGTTTGAGCAGATGTTTACCGATGCCCTTGGAATT
GACGAGTACGGTGGGTAGCTCGAGTCTAGAGGGCCCGTTTAAACCCGCTGATCAGCCTCGACTGTGCCTT
CTAGTTGCCAGCCATCTGTTGTTTGCCCCTCCCCCGTGCCTTCCTTGACCCTGGAAGGTGCCACTCCCAC
TGTCCTTTCCTAATAAAATGAGGAAATTGCATCGCATTGTCTGAGTAGGTGTCATTCTATTCTGGGGGGT
GGGGTGGGGCAGGACAGCAAGGGGGAGGATTGGGAAGACAATAGCAGGCATGCTGGGGATGCGGTGGGCT
CTATGGCTTCTGAGGCGGAAAGAACCAGCTGGGGCTCTAGGGGGTATCCCC
[124 nt withheld, positions 2502-2625]
C
[91 nt withheld, positions 2627-2717]
A
[49 nt withheld, positions 2719-2767]
CCTTTGACGTTGGAGTCCACGTTCTTT
[37 nt withheld, positions 2795-2831]
ACCCTATCTCGGTCTATTCTTTTGATTTATAAGGGATTTTGCCGATTTCGGCCTATTGGTTAAAAAATGA
GCTGATTTAACAAAAATTTAACGCGAATTAATTCTGTGGAATGTGTGTCAGTTAGGGTGTGGAAAGTCCC
CAGGCTCCCCAGCAGGCAGAAGTATGCAAAGCATGCATCTCAATTAGTCAGCAACCAGGTGTGGAAAGTC
CCCAGGCTCCCCAGCAGGCAGAAGTATGCAAAGCATGCATCTCAATTAGTCAGCAACCATAGTCCCGCCC
CTAACTCCGCCCATCCCGCCCCTAACTCCGCCCAGTTCCGCCCATTCTCCGCCCCATGGCTGACTAATTT
TTTTTATTTATGCAGAGGCCGAGGCCGCCTCTGCCTCTGAGCTATTCCAGAAGTAGTGAGGAGGCTTTTT
TGGAGGCCTAGGCTTTTGCAAAAAGCTCCCGGGAGCTTGTATATCCATTTTCGGATCTGATCAAGAGACA
GGATGAGGATCGTTTCGCATGATTGAACAAGATGGATTGCACGCAGGTTCTCCGGCCGCTTGGGTGGAGA
GGCTATTCGGCTATGACTGGGCACAACAGACAATCGGCTGCTCTGATGCCGCCGTGTTCCGGCTGTCAGC
GCAGGGGCGCCCGGTTCTTTTTGTCAAGACCGACCTGTCCGGTGCCCTGAATGAACTGCAGGACGAGGCA
GCGCGGCTATCGTGGCTGGCCACGACGGGCGTTCCTTGCGCAGCTGTGCTCGACGTTGTCACTGAAGCGG
GAAGGGACTGGCTGCTATTGGGCGAAGTGCCGGGGCAGGATCTCCTGTCATCTCACCTTGCTCCTGCCGA
GAAAGTATCCATCATGGCTGATGCAATGCGGCGGCTGCATACGCTTGATCCGGCTACCTGCCCATTCGAC
CACCAAGCGAAACATCGCATCGAGCGAGCACGTACTCGGATGGAAGCCGGTCTTGTCGATCAGGATGATC
TGGACGAAGAGCATCAGGGGCTCGCGCCAGCCGAACTGTTCGCCAGGCTCAAGGCGCGCATGCCCGACGG
CGAGGATCTCGTCGTGACCCATGGCGATGCCTGCTTGCCGAATATCATGGTGGAAAATGGCCGCTTTTCT
GGATTCATCGACTGTGGCCGGCTGGGTGTGGCGGACCGCTATCAGGACATAGCGTTGGCTACCCGTGATA
TTGCTGAAGAGCTTGGCGGCGAATGGGCTGACCGCTTCCTCGTGCTTTACGGTATCGCCGCTCCCGATTC
GCAGCGCATCGCCTTCTATCGCCTTCTTGACGAGTTCTTCTGAGCGGGACTCTGGGGTTCGAAATGACCG
ACCAAGCGACGCCCAACCTGCCATCACGAGATTTCGATTCCACCGCCGCCTTCTATGAAAGGTTGGGCTT
CGGAATCGTTTTCCGGGACGCCGGCTGGATGATCCTCCAGCGCGGGGATCTCATGCTGGAGTTCTTCGCC
CACCCCAACTTGTTTATTGCAGCTTATAATGGTTACAAATAAAGCAATAGCATCACAAATTTCACAAATA
AAGCATTTTTTTCACTGCATTCTAGTTGTGGTTTGTCCAAACTCATCAATGTATCTTATCATGTCTGTAT
ACCGTCGACCTCTAGCTAGAGCTTGGCGTAATCATGGTCATAGCTGTTTCCTGTGTGAAATTGTTATCCG
CTCACAATTCCACACAACATACGAGCCGGAAGCATAAAGTGTAAAGCCTGGGGTGCCTAATGAGTGAGCT
AACTCACATTAATTGCGTTGCGCTCACTGCCCGCTTTCCAGTCGGGAAACCTGTCGTGCCAGCTGCATTA
ATGAATCGGCCAACGCGCGGGGAGAGGCGGTTTGCGTATTGGGCGCTCTTCCGCTTCCTCGCTCACTGAC
TCGCTGCGCTCGGTCGTTCGGCTGCGGCGAGCGGTATCAGCTCACTCAAAGGCGGTAATACGGTTATCCA
CAGAATCAGGGGATAACGCAGGAAAGAACATGTGAGCAAAAGGCCAGCAAAAGGCCAGGAACCGTAAAAA
GGCCGCGTTGCTGGCGTTTTTCCATAGGCTCCGCCCCCCTGACGAGCATCACAAAAATCGACGCTCAAGT
CAGAGGTGGCGAAACCCGACAGGACTATAAAGATACCAGGCGTTTCCCCCTGGAAGCTCCCTCGTGCGCT
CTCCTGTTCCGACCCTGCCGCTTACCGGATACCTGTCCGCCTTTCTCCCTTCGGGAAGCGTGGCGCTTTC
TCATAGCTCACGCTGTAGGTATCTCAGTTCGGTGTAGGTCGTTCGCTCCAAGCTGGGCTGTGTGCACGAA
CCCCCCGTTCAGCCCGACCGCTGCGCCTTATCCGGTAACTATCGTCTTGAGTCCAACCCGGTAAGACACG
ACTTATCGCCACTGGCAGCAGCCACTGGTAACAGGATTAGCAGAGCGAGGTATGTAGGCGGTGCTACAGA
GTTCTTGAAGTGGTGGCCTAACTACGGCTACACTAGAAGAACAGTATTTGGTATCTGCGCTCTGCTGAAG
CCAGTTACCTTCGGAAAAAGAGTTGGTAGCTCTTGATCCGGCAAACAAACCACCGCTGGTAGCGGTTTTT
TTGTTTGCAAGCAGCAGATTACGCGCAGAAAAAAAGGATCTCAAGAAGATCCTTTGATCTTTTCTACGGG
GTCTGACGCTCAGTGGAACGAAAACTCACGTTAAGGGATTTTGGTCATGAGATTATCAAAAAGGATCTTC
ACCTAGATCCTTTTAAATTAAAAATGAAGTTTTAAATCAATCTAAAGTATATATGAGTAAACTTGGTCTG
ACAGTTACCAATGCTTAATCAGTGAGGCACCTATCTCAGCGATCTGTCTATTTCGTTCATCCATAGTTGC
CTGACTCCCCGTCGTGTAGATAACTACGATACGGGAGGGCTTACCATCTGGCCCCAGTGCTGCAATGATA
CCGCGAGACCCACGCTCACCGGCTCCAGATTTATCAGCAATAAACCAGCCAGCCGGAAGGGCCGAGCGCA
GAAGTGGTCCTGCAACTTTATCCGCCTCCATCCAGTCTATTAATTGTTGCCGGGAAGCTAGAGTAAGTAG
TTCGCCAGTTAATAGTTTGCGCAACGTTGTTGCCATTGCTACAGGCATCGTGGTGTCACGCTCGTCGTTT
GGTATGGCTTCATTCAGCTCCGGTTCCCAACGATCAAGGCGAGTTACATGATCCCCCATGTTGTGCAAAA
AAGCGGTTAGCTCCTTCGGTCCTCCGATCGTTGTCAGAAGTAAGTTGGCCGCAGTGTTATCACTCATGGT
TATGGCAGCACTGCATAATTCTCTTACTGTCATGCCATCCGTAAGATGCTTTTCTGTGACTGGTGAGTAC
TCAACCAAGTCATTCTGAGAATAGTGTATGCGGCGACCGAGTTGCTCTTGCCCGGCGTCAATACGGGATA
ATACCGCGCCACATAGCAGAACTTTAAAAGTGCTCATCATTGGAAAACGTTCTTCGGGGCGAAAACTCTC
AAGGATCTTACCGCTGTTGAGATCCAGTTCGATGTAACCCACTCGTGCACCCAACTGATCTTCAGCATCT
TTTACTTTCACCAGCGTTTCTGGGTGAGCAAAAACAGGAAGGCAAAATGCCGCAAAAAAGGGAATAAGGG
CGACACGGAAATGTTGAATACTCATACTCTTCCTTTTTCAATATTATTGAAGCATTTATCAGGGTTATTG
TCTCATGAGCGGATACATATTTGAATGTATTTAGAAAAATAAACAAATAGGGGTTCCGCGCACATTTCCC
CGAAAAGTGCCACCTGACGTC
