>Addgene plasmid #66426 | MAS1L-Tango | depositor partial sequence | sequence record 113466 | MAS1L
ATGGTCTGGGGGAAGATCTGCTGGTTTAGTCAGCGCGCAGGGTGGACAGTTTTTGCCGAGTCACAGATCA
GTCTCTCCTGTAGCCTGTGCCTTCACTCCGGCGATCAGGAAGCGCAGAACCCAAACTTGGTGTCACAGCT
GTGCGGCGTGTTCCTGCAGAACGAAACCAATGAAACTATTCACATGCAGATGAGCATGGCTGTGGGGCAG
CAAGCACTGCCGCTCAATATTATTGCGCCTAAGGCTGTTCTTGTGAGTTTGTGTGGCGTCTTGCTTAATG
GGACTGTTTTCTGGCTGCTCTGTTGTGGTGCAACTAATCCCTACATGGTTTACATCCTTCACCTGGTGGC
TGCCGACGTCATCTATCTGTGTTGCTCAGCCGTGGGATTCCTCCAGGTCACACTCCTGACCTACCACGGC
GTGGTTTTCTTCATTCCTGATTTTCTTGCAATACTGTCCCCCTTTTCCTTCGAGGTTTGCCTCTGCCTGC
TGGTTGCGATTAGCACAGAGCGATGTGTCTGTGTGCTGTTTCCAATTTGGTATCGCTGCCACCGCCCGAA
ATACACCTCTAACGTCGTGTGCACACTGATCTGGGGCCTTCCGTTCTGCATTAACATAGTCAAGTCATTG
TTCCTTACCTACTGGAAGCATGTGAAGGCCTGTGTGATTTTCCTGAAACTCTCCGGCCTCTTTCATGCTA
TCCTGTCCCTGGTGATGTGTGTGAGCTCCCTCACTCTGCTGATCAGATTCCTGTGCTGCAGCCAACAACA
GAAGGCCACCCGCGTTTATGCGGTTGTTCAGATTAGCGCTCCAATGTTTCTGCTGTGGGCCCTCCCCCTG
TCCGTTGCCCCACTGATTACTGACTTCAAGATGTTTGTTACTACGTCCTACCTCATCAGTCTCTTTCTGA
TTATTAACTCCTCCGCCAACCCCATTATCTACTTTTTCGTGGGCAGCCTGCGGAAGAAACGACTGAAAGA
AAGCCTTAGAGTTATTCTCCAGCGAGCACTCGCTGATAAGCCAGAGGTGGGGAGAAATAAGAAGGCCGCT
GGCATCGACCCCATGGAACAGCCTCACTCAACACAGCATGTGGAGAATCTCCTGCCACGCGAGCACCGGG
TTGATGTGGAGACC
