>Addgene plasmid #66426 | MAS1L-Tango | addgene partial sequence | sequence record 120150 | CMV-F 5'-CGCAAATGGGCGGTAGGCGTG-3'
GCTCTCTGGCTAACTAGAGAACCCACTGCTTACTGGCTTATCGAAATTAATACGACTCACTATAGGGAGA
CCCAAGCTGGCTAGCGTTTAAACTTAAGCTTGGTACCGAGCTCGGATCCACTAGTCCAGTGTGGTGGAAT
TCTGCAGATATCCAGCACAGTGGCGGCCGCGCCACCATGAAGACGATCATCGCCCTGAGCTACATCTTCT
GCCTGGTATTCGCCGACTACAAGGACGATGATGACGCCAGCATCGATATGGTCTGGGGGAAGATCTGCTG
GTTTAGTCAGCGCGCAGGGTGGACAGTTTTTGCCGAGTCACAGATCAGTCTCTCCTGTAGCCTGTGCCTT
CACTCCGGCGATCAGGAAGCGCAGAACCCAAACTTGGTGTCACAGCTGTGCGGCGTGTTCCTGCAGAACG
AAACCAATGAAACTATTCACATGCAGATGAGCATGGCTGTGGGGCAGCAAGCACTGCCGCTCAATATTAT
TGCGCCTAAGGCTGTTCTTGTGAGTTTGTGTGGCGTCTTGCTTAATGGGACTGTTTTCTGGCTGCTCTGT
TGTGGTGCAACTAATCCCTACATGGTTTACATCCTTCACCTGGTGGCTGCCGACGTCATCTATCTGTGTT
GCTCAGCCGTGGGATTCCTCCAGGTCACACTCCTGACCTACCACGGCGTGGTTTTCTTCATTCCTGATTT
TCTTGCAATACTGTCCCCCTTTTCCTTCGAGGTTTGCCTCTGCCTGCTGGTTGCGATTAGCACAGAGCGA
TGTGTCTGTGTGCTGTTTCCAATTTGGTATCGCTGCCACCGCCCGAAATACACCTCTAACGTCGTGTGCA
CACTGATCTGGGGCCTTCCGTTCTGCATTAACATAGTCAAGTCATTGTTCCTTACCTACTGGAAGCATGT
GAAGGCCTGTGTGATTTTCCTGAAACTCTCCGGCCTCTTTCATGCTATCCTGTCCCTGGTGATGTGTGTG
AGCTCCCTCACTCTGCTGATCAGATTCCTGTGCTGCAGCCAACAACAGAAGGCCACCCGCGTTTATGCGG
TTGTTCAGATTAGCGCTCCAATGTTTCTGCTGTGG
