>Addgene plasmid #66426 | MAS1L-Tango | addgene partial sequence | sequence record 120152 | Tet-R 5'-GGCGAGTTTACGGGTTGTTA-3'
GCTCTAATGCGCTGTTAATCACTTTACTTTTATCTAATCTTAGCTGGAAGTACAGGTTCTCACCGGTCGA
TGAAGTGTCCTTGGCCAGGGAGGAGCTGGCGGTGGTGCAGGACTCATCTTGGGGACCCAGGCTGGGTGGG
GTGCGTCCACCGGTATCGATGGTCTCCACATCAACCCGGTGCTCGCGTGGCAGGAGATTCTCCACATGCT
GTGTTGAGTGAGGCTGTTCCATGGGGTCGATGCCAGCGGCCTTCTTATTTCTCCCCACCTCTGGCTTATC
AGCGAGTGCTCGCTGGAGAATAACTCTAAGGCTTTCTTTCAGTCGTTTCTTCCGCAGGCTGCCCACGAAA
AAGTAGATAATGGGGTTGGCGGAGGAGTTAATAATCAGAAAGAGACTGATGAGGTAGGACGTAGTAACAA
ACATCTTGAAGTCAGTAATCAGTGGGGCAACGGACAGGGGGAGGGCCCACAGCAGAAACATTGGAGCGCT
AATCTGAACAACCGCATAAACGCGGGTGGCCTTCTGTTGTTGGCTGCAGCACAGGAATCTGATCAGCAGA
GTGAGGGAGCTCACACACATCACCAGGGACAGGATAGCATGAAAGAGGCCGGAGAGTTTCAGGAAAATCA
CACAGGCCTTCACATGCTTCCAGTAGGTAAGGAACAATGACTTGACTATGTTAATGCAGAACGGAAGGCC
CCAGATCAGTGTGCACACGACGTTAGAGGTGTATTTCGGGCGGTGGCAGCGATACCAAATTGGAAACAGC
ACACAGACACATCGCTCTGTGCTAATCGCAACCAGCAGGCAGAGGCAAACCTCGAAGGAAAAGGGGGACA
GTATTGCAAGAAAATCAGGAATGAAGAAAACCACGCCGTGGTAGGTCAGGAGTGTGACCTGGAGGAATCC
CACGGCTGAGCAACACAGATAGATGACGTCGGCAGCCACCAGGTGAAGGATGTAAACCATGTAGGGATTA
GTTGCACCACAACAGAGCAGCCAGAAAACAGTCCCATTAAGCAAGA
